>Addgene plasmid #147155 | pAc5.1B-EGFP-DmGW182-SD6Wmut_O | depositor full sequence | sequence record 289602 | Full Sequence
CTTCAAGGAATTAATTCTATATTCTAAAAACACAAATGATACTTCTAAAAAAAATCATGAATGGCATCAA
CTCTGAATCAAATCTTTGCAGATGCACCTACTTCTCATTTCCACTGTCACATCATTTTTCCAGATCTCGC
TGCCTGTTATGTGGCCCACAAACCAAGACACGTTTTATGGCCATTAAAGCTGGCTGATCGTCGCCAAACA
CCAAATACATATCAATATGTACATTCGAGAAAGAAGCGATCAAAGAAGCGTCTTCGGGCGAGTAGGAGAA
TGCGGAGGAGAAGGAGAACGAGCTGATCTAGTATCTCTCCACAATCCAATGCCAACTGACCAACTGGCCA
TATTCGGAGCAATTTGAAGCCAATTTCCATCGCCTGGCGATCGCTCCATTCTTGGCTATATGTTTTTCAC
CGTTCCCGGGGCCATTTTCAAAGACTCGTCGGTAAGATAAGATTGTGTCACTCGCTGTCTCTCTTCATTT
GTCGAAGAATGCTGAGGAATTTCGCGATGACGTCGGCGAGTATTTTGAAGAATGAGAATAATTTGTATTT
ATACGAAAATCAGTTAGTGGAATTTTCTACAAAAACATGTTATCTATAGATAATTTTGTTGCAAAATATG
TTGACTATGACAAAGATTGTATGTATATACCTTTAATGTATTCTCATTTTCTTATGTATTTATAATGGCA
ATGATGATACTGATGATATTTTAAGATGATGCCAGACCACAGGCTGATTTCTGCGTCTTTTGCCGAACGC
AGTGCATGTGCGGTTGTTGTTTTTTGGAATAGTTTCAATTTTCGGACTGTCCGCTTTGATTTCAGTTTCT
TGGCTTATTCAAAAAGCAAAGTAAAGCCAAAAAAGCGAGATGGCAATACCAAATGCGGCAAAACGGTAGT
GGAAGGAAAGGGGTGCGGGGCAGCGGAAGGAAGGGTGGGGCGGGGCGTGGCGGGGTCTGTGGCTGGGCGC
GACGTCACCGACGTTGGAGCCACTCCTTTGACCATGTGTGCGTGTGTGTATTATTCGTGTCTCGCCACTC
GCCGGTTGTTTTTTTCTTTTTATCTCGCTCTCTCTAGCGCCATCTCGTACGCATGCTCAACGCACCGCAT
GTTGCCGTGTCCTTTATGCGTCATTTTGGCTCGAAATAGGCAATTATTTAAACAAAGATTAGTCAACGAA
AACGCTAAAATAAATAAGTCTACAATATGGTTACTTATTGCCATGTGTGTGCAGCCAACGATAGCAACAA
AAGCAACAACACAGTGGCTTTCCCTCTTTCACTTTTTGTTTGCAAGCGCGTGCGAGCAAGACGGCACGAC
CGGCAAACGCAATTACGCTGACAAAGAGCAGACGAAGTTTTGGCCGAAAAACATCAAGGCGCCTGATACG
AATGCATTTGCAATAACAATTGCGATATTTAATATTGTTTATGAAGCTGTTTGACTTCAAAACACACAAA
AAAAAAAATAAAACAAATTATTTGAAAGAGAATTAGGAATCGGACAGCTTATCGTTACGGGCTAACAGCA
CACCGAGACGAAATAGCTTACCTGACGTCACAGCCTCTGGAAGAACTGCCGCCAAGCAGAGAGAGAGAGA
AAAAGAGGGAGAGCAGCTTAGACCGCATGTGCTTGTGTGTGAGGCGTCTCTCTCTTCGTCTCCTGTTTGC
GCAAACGCATAGACTGCACTGAGAAAATCGATTACCTATTTTTTATGAATGAATATTTGCACTATTACTA
TTCAAAACTATTAAGATAGCAATCACATTCAATAGCCAAATACTATACCACCTGAGCGATGCAACGAAAT
GATCAATTTGAGCAAAAATGCTGCATATTTAGGACGGCATCATTATAGAAATGCTTCTTGCTGTGTACTT
TTCTCTCGTCTGGCAGCTGTTTCGCCGTTATTGTTAAAACCGGCTTAAGTTAGGTGTGTTTTCTACGACT
AGTGATGCCCCTACTAGAAGATGTGTGTTGCACAAATGTCCCTGAATAACCAATTTGAAGTGCAGATAGC
AGTAAACGTAAGCTAATATGAATATTATTTAACTGTAATGTTTTAATATCGCTGGACATTACTAATAAAC
CCACTATAAACACATGTACATATGTATGTTTTGGCATACAATGAGTAGTTGGGGAAAAAATGTGTAAAAG
CACCGTGACCATCACAGCATAAAGATAACCAGCTGAAGTATCGAATATGAGTAACCCCCAAATTGAATCA
CATGCCGCAACTGATAGGACCCATGGAAGTACACTCTTCATGGCGATATACAAGACACACACAAGCACGA
ACACCCAGTTGCGGAGGAAATTCTCCGTAAATGAAAACCCAATCGGCGAACAATTCATACCCATATATGG
TAAAAGTTTTGAACGCGACTTGAGAGCGGAGAGCATTGCGGCTGATAAGGTTTTAGCGCTAAGCGGGCTT
TATAAAACGGGCTGCGGGACCAGTTTTCATATCACTACCGTTTGAGTTCTTGTGCTGTGTGGATACTCCT
CCCGACACAAAGCCGCTCCATCAGCCAGCAGTCGTCTAATCCAGAGACCCCGGATCGGGGTACCAACATG
GTGAGCAAGGGCGAGGAGCTGTTCACCGGGGTGGTGCCCATCCTGGTCGAGCTGGACGGCGACGTAAACG
GCCACAAGTTCAGCGTGTCCGGCGAGGGCGAGGGCGATGCCACCTACGGCAAGCTGACCCTGAAGTTCAT
CTGCACCACCGGCAAGCTGCCCGTGCCCTGGCCCACCCTCGTGACCACCCTGACCTACGGCGTGCAGTGC
TTCAGCCGCTACCCCGACCACATGAAGCAGCACGACTTCTTCAAGTCCGCCATGCCCGAAGGCTACGTCC
AGGAGCGCACCATCTTCTTCAAGGACGACGGCAACTACAAGACCCGCGCCGAGGTGAAGTTCGAGGGCGA
CACCCTGGTGAACCGCATCGAGCTGAAGGGCATCGACTTCAAGGAGGACGGCAACATCCTGGGGCACAAG
CTGGAGTACAACTACAACAGCCACAACGTCTATATCATGGCCGACAAGCAGAAGAACGGCATCAAGGTGA
ACTTCAAGATCCGCCACAACATCGAGGACGGCAGCGTGCAGCTCGCCGACCACTACCAGCAGAACACCCC
CATCGGCGACGGCCCCGTGCTGCTGCCCGACAACCACTACCTGAGCACCCAGTCCGCCCTGAGCAAAGAC
CCCAACGAGAAGCGCGATCACATGGTCCTGCTGGAGTTCGTGACCGCCGCCGGGATCACTCTCGGCATGG
ACGAGCTGTACAAGCCAAGCTTGAATTCTCCTGCAGGCATGCGTGAAGCCCTTTTTTCCCAAGATGGCTG
GGGCTGTCAGCATGTTAACCAGGATACTAATTGGGAAGTTCCCAGTTCGCCAGAACCAGCCAATAAGGAT
GCACCCGGTCCACCAATGTGGAAGCCAAGCATTAACAATGGTACTGATCTTTGGGAGTCCAATTTGAGAA
ACGGAGGTCAGCCGGCCGCACAGCAAGTTCCAAAGCCGTCGTGGGGTCATACACCATCCTCTAACTTAGG
TGGAACATGGGGTGAGGACGACGATGGCGCCGATAGTAGTAGTGTGTGGACTGGAGGAGCTGTTAGCAAC
GCGGGATCCGGAGCTGCAGTGGGAGTAAACCAAGCCGGAGTTAATGTCGGTCCAGGCGGTGTTGTTTCGT
CTGGCGGACCTCAGTGGGGACAAGGTGTCGTTGGCGTCGGACTTGGATCAACTGGAGGTAACGGGTCAAG
CAATATAACTGGATCGTCTGGAGTCGCAACAGGTAGTAGCGGAAACTCCAGCAACGCTGGTAACGGTTGG
GGAGACCCTCGTGAAATACGCCCTTTGGGAGTTGGTGGCTCCATGGATATTCGAAATGTTGAACATCGCG
GCGGTAACGGTTCTGGAGCAACTTCGAGCGATCCACGAGACATTCGCATGATCGATCCGCGTGACCCTAT
TCGAGGAGATCCCCGTGGAATATCTGGTCGTCTTAATGGGACCTCTGAAATGTGGGGTCATCATCCACAA
ATGTCCCATAACCAGTTGCAAGGTATCAACAAAATGGTTGGTCAAAGTGTAGCAACTGCCAGCACCAGTG
TCGGAACATCTGGCTCGGGCATCGGTCCTGGAGGTCCCGGTCCTAGTACAGTATCAGGCAATATCCCAAC
ACAGTGGGGGCCTGCTCAACCGGTAAGCGTTGGTGTAAGTGGTCCCAAAGACATGTCAAAACAGATAAGT
GGATGGGAGGAACCATCACCACCGCCTCAGCGTCGCAGTATTCCTAACTACGATGATGGTACATCGTTGT
GGGGTCAGCAAACTCGTGTTCCCGCTGCAAGCGGTCACTGGAAAGACATGACTGATTCGATAGGTCGTAG
TAGTCATCTCATGCGTGGCCAAAGCCAAACGGGAGGTATAGGAATAGCCGGCGTTGGAAATAGCAATGTT
CCAGTGGGAGCCAATCCAAGTAATCCTATAAGCAGTGTAGTTGGACCTCAAGCCCGGATTCCATCTGTGG
GCGGCGTACAACACAAACCAGACGGCGGCGCTATGTGGGTGCATTCCGGCAATGTAGGTGGCAGAAATAA
TGTTGCTGCTGTTACTACTTGGGGAGATGACACTCATAGCGTTAATGTCGGCGCTCCCAGCAGTGGCAGT
GTATCCAGCAACAATTGGGTTGATGACAAGTCCAACTCAACCTTGGCACAAAACTCTTGGAGCGACCCGG
CCCCTGTTGGAGTTAGTTGGGGCAATAAGCAAAGCAAACCGCCAAGCAATAGTGCTTCATCAGGTTGGAG
CACTGCTGCGGGCGTGGTGGATGGGGTTGATCTAGGATCTGAGTGGAACACGCACGGGGGGATTATTGGA
AAATCTCAGCAACAACAAAAACTAGCGGGACTTAACGTGGGAATGGTGAACGTAATTAACGCGGAGATCA
TTAAGCAAAGCAAGCAATACAGGATCCTTGTCGAGAACGGCTTTAAAAAGGAAGATGTAGAGCGGGCATT
AGTGATTGCTAATATGAACATCGAAGAGGCAGCCGATATGCTCCGTGCCAACTCATCCCTATCAATGGAT
GGTTGGCGTCGACATGATGAGTCCCTTGGATCTTATGCCGACCACAATAGTTCAACAAGCAGCGGTGGAT
TTGCTGGTCGTTACCCGGTCAACAGTGGACAACCTTCAATGTCCTTTCCTCATAATAACCTTATGAATAA
CATGGGAGGTACCGCTGTTACTGGAGGTAACAACAATACAAACATGACAGCTTTACAGGTGCAAAAGTAT
TTAAATCAAGGGCAACATGGTGTCGCTGTTGGACCGCAAGCCGTTGGTAATTCTTCAGCAGTATCTGTCG
GATTTGGTCAGAACACGTCTAACGCAGCAGTGGCAGGAGCAGCCTCTGCAAATATAGCAGCAAATACAAA
CAACCAACCGTCTGGTCAGCAAATTCGCATGCTAGGCCAGCAAATTCAGTTGGCCATTCATAGTGGTTTC
ATATCTAGTCAGATATTGACTCAACCGCTAACTCAAACAACCCTTAACCTTTTAAACCAACTTCTTAGCA
ATATTAAGCATCTCCAGGCTGCACAGCAATCCCTTACCCGCGGGGGAAATGTCAATCCAATGGCAGTGAA
TGTGGCTATATCTAAATACAAGCAGCAAATCCAGAATTTACAGAACCAGATAAGTGCACAACAGGCTGTG
TATGTAAAACAGCAAAATATGCAACCAACTTCACAACAACAACAGCCCCAACAACAGCAACTTCCTTCTG
TTCATCTAAGTAACTCAGGCAACGACTATTTAAGAGGTCACGATGCAATAAATAATTTGCAAAGCAACTT
TTCTGAGCTCAATATTAATAAGCCAAGTGGATATCAAGGAGCGTCCAATCAACAATCCCGATTAAATCAG
TGGAAGCTTCCAGTATTAGATAAGGAGATCAACTCTGACAGTACGGAATTTTCTCGTGCCCCAGGTGCAA
CGAAACAAAATTTGACGGCCAACACAAGCAACATAAACTCTTTGGGTCTTCAAAACGATAGTACATGGTC
AACTGGACGCAGTATTGGTGACGGTTGGCCTGATCCCTCATCTGATAACGAGAATAAAGACTGGTCTGTT
GCTCAGCCAACTTCAGCAGCAACTGCTTACACTGATCTGGTCCAAGAGTTTGAGCCAGGCAAGCCATGGA
AGGGTTCACAGATCAAAAGCATAGAAGATGATCCCAGCATTACACCAGGAAGCGTTGCTAGATCTCCATT
GTCTATTAATTCGACGCCAAAAGATGCTGACATATTTGCCAATACCGGTAAAAATTCACCGACTGATTTA
CCGCCACTAAGTTTATCGTCGTCTACAGCAAGTTTTAATCCAAACCAAAATTATCCGAGTCACAGTGCAT
CTGACAATAGTCAACAATGTACCGCCACTTCGGAGCTTGCAACAAGCCCGCTAAATAAATCATCGTCTCG
AGGTCCCCCGCCAGGATTGACTGCCAATTCAAATAAATCTGCAAATAGTAATGCGTCAACGCCAACAACT
ATTACCGGAGGTGCGAATGGAGCATTACAGCCTCGAAGTGGCGGTGTTCAAACCACAAACACTAATGCGA
CAGGTGGTAACACCACTGCGGGCTCCAGTTGGTTGCTTTTGAAAAATCTAACAGCACAGATTGATGGTCC
TACTTTGCGTACACTGTGTATGCAGCATGGGCCCCTTGTCAGCTTTCACCCGTATTTGAACCAAGGAATT
GCCTTATGTAAATATACTACTCGTGAGGAGGCGAACAAGGCGCAAATGGCGTTAAACAACTGTGTCCTCG
CCAACACCACAATATTTGCTGAATCTCCCAGCGAGAACGAGGTGCAAAGCATTATGCAGCACTTACCACA
AACTCCTTCCTCTACAAGCTCTAGTGGAACTAGTGGTGGCAACGTCGGAGGCGTCGGCACTTCAGCCAAT
AATGCAAACAGTGGTTCTGCAGCTTGTCTGTCCGGAAACAATAGCGGCAACGGAAACGGCAGCGCGAGCG
GCGCCGGCAGCGGCAACAATGGCAACAGTAGCTGCAACAACAGTGCCGCCGGGGGGGGCAGCAGCAGCAA
CAACACGATTACCACTGTAGCAAATTCGAATCTTGTTGGTTCTAGTGGCTCTGTCTCAAATTCCTCTGGC
GTTACTGCTAACTCTAGTACTGTTTCTGTAGTTAGTTGTACAGCGAGTGGGAATTCCATAAATGGGGCAG
GTACTGCAAACAGTTCTGGTTCAAAGAGTAGTGCAAACAATTTAGCTAGCGGCCAGTCTAGCGCTTCTAA
CTTAACTAATAGCACCAATTCAACATGGCGACAAACTAGCCAAAACCAAGCTCTTCAAAGTCAAAGCAGG
CCATCAGGCAGAGAAGCTGACTTTGATTATATATCTCTCGTTTATTCCATTGTTGATGATTAAGCGGCCG
CTCGAGTCTAGAGGGCCCGCGGTTCGAAGGTAAGCCTATCCCTAACCCTCTCCTCGGTCTCGATTCTACG
CGTACCGGTCATCATCACCATCACCATTGAGTTTAAACCCGCTGATCAGCCTCGACTGTGCCTTCTAAGG
CCTGAGCTCGCTGATCAGCCTCGATCGAGGATCCAGACATGATAAGATACATTGATGAGTTTGGACAAAC
CACAACTAGAATGCAGTGAAAAAAATGCTTTATTTGTGAAATTTGTGATGCTATTGCTTTATTTGTAACC
ATTATAAGCTGCAATAAACAAGTTAACAACAACAATTGCATTCATTTTATGTTTCAGGTTCAGGGGGAGG
TGTGGGAGGTTTTTTAAAGCAAGTAAAACCTCTACAAATGTGGTATGGCTGATTATGATCAGTCGACCGA
TGCCCTTGAGAGCCTTCAACCCAGTCAGCTCCTTCCGGTGGGCGCGGGGCATGACTATCGTCGCCGCACT
TATGACTGTCTTCTTTATCATGCAACTCGTAGGACAGGTGCCGGCAGCGCTCTGGGTCATTTTCGGCGAG
GACCGCTTTCGCTGGAGCGCGACGATGATCGGCCTGTCGCTTGCGGTATTCGGAATCTTGCACGCCCTCG
CTCAAGCCTTCGTCACTGGTCCCGCCACCAAACGTTTCGGCGAGAAGCAGGCCATTATCGCCGGCATGGC
GGCCGACGCGCTGGGCTACGTCTTGCTGGCGTTCGCGACGCGAGGCTGGATGGCCTTCCCCATTATGATT
CTTCTCGCTTCCGGCGGCATCGGGATGCCCGCGTTGCAGGCCATGCTGTCCAGGCAGGTAGATGACGACC
ATCAGGGACAGCTTCAAGGATCGCTCGCGGCTCTTACCAGCCAGCAAAAGGCCAGGAACCGTAAAAAGGC
CGCGTTGCTGGCGTTTTTCCATAGGCTCCGCCCCCCTGACGAGCATCACAAAAATCGACGCTCAAGTCAG
AGGTGGCGAAACCCGACAGGACTATAAAGATACCAGGCGTTTCCCCCTGGAAGCTCCCTCGTGCGCTCTC
CTGTTCCGACCCTGCCGCTTACCGGATACCTGTCCGCCTTTCTCCCTTCGGGAAGCGTGGCGCTTTCTCA
ATGCTCACGCTGTAGGTATCTCAGTTCGGTGTAGGTCGTTCGCTCCAAGCTGGGCTGTGTGCACGAACCC
CCCGTTCAGCCCGACCGCTGCGCCTTATCCGGTAACTATCGTCTTGAGTCCAACCCGGTAAGACACGACT
TATCGCCACTGGCAGCAGCCACTGGTAACAGGATTAGCAGAGCGAGGTATGTAGGCGGTGCTACAGAGTT
CTTGAAGTGGTGGCCTAACTACGGCTACACTAGAAGGACAGTATTTGGTATCTGCGCTCTGCTGAAGCCA
GTTACCTTCGGAAAAAGAGTTGGTAGCTCTTGATCCGGCAAACAAACCACCGCTGGTAGCGGTGGTTTTT
TTGTTTGCAAGCAGCAGATTACGCGCAGAAAAAAAGGATCTCAAGAAGATCCTTTGATCTTTTCTACGGG
GTCTGACGCTCAGTGGAACGAAAACTCACGTTAAGGGATTTTGGTCATGAGATTATCAAAAAGGATCTTC
ACCTAGATCCTTTTAAATTAAAAATGAAGTTTTAAATCAATCTAAAGTATATATGAGTAAACTTGGTCTG
ACAGTTACCAATGCTTAATCAGTGAGGCACCTATCTCAGCGATCTGTCTATTTCGTTCATCCATAGTTGC
CTGACTCCCCGTCGTGTAGATAACTACGATACGGGAGGGCTTACCATCTGGCCCCAGTGCTGCAATGATA
CCGCGAGACCCACGCTCACCGGCTCCAGATTTATCAGCAATAAACCAGCCAGCCGGAAGGGCCGAGCGCA
GAAGTGGTCCTGCAACTTTATCCGCCTCCATCCAGTCTATTAATTGTTGCCGGGAAGCTAGAGTAAGTAG
TTCGCCAGTTAATAGTTTGCGCAACGTTGTTGCCATTGCTGCAGGCATCGTGGTGTCACGCTCGTCGTTT
GGTATGGCTTCATTCAGCTCCGGTTCCCAACGATCAAGGCGAGTTACATGATCCCCCATGTTGTGCAAAA
AAGCGGTTAGCTCCTTCGGTCCTCCGATCGTTGTCAGAAGTAAGTTGGCCGCAGTGTTATCACTCATGGT
TATGGCAGCACTGCATAATTCTCTTACTGTCATGCCATCCGTAAGATGCTTTTCTGTGACTGGTGAGTAC
TCAACCAAGTCATTCTGAGAATAGTGTATGCGGCGACCGAGTTGCTCTTGCCCGGCGTCAACACGGGATA
ATACCGCGCCACATAGCAGAACTTTAAAAGTGCTCATCATTGGAAAACGTTCTTCGGGGCGAAAACTCTC
AAGGATCTTACCGCTGTTGAGATCCAGTTCGATGTAACCCACTCGTGCACCCAACTGATCTTCAGCATCT
TTTACTTTCACCAGCGTTTCTGGGTGAGCAAAAACAGGAAGGCAAAATGCCGCAAAAAAGGGAATAAGGG
CGACACGGAAATGTTGAATACTCATACTCTTCCTTTTTCAATATTATTGAAGCATTTATCAGGGTTATTG
TCTCATGAGCGGATACATATTTGAATGTATTTAGAAAAATAAACAAATAGGGGTTCCGCGCACATTTCCC
CGAAAAGTGCCACCTGACGTCTAAGAAACCATTATTATCATGACATTAACCTATAAAAATAGGCGTATCA
CGAGGCCCTTTCGT
Features (pLannotate 1.2.2; 10 found; start..end, strand, type, name):
     56..2568    +  promoter       Ac5 promoter: Drosophila melanogaster actin 5C promoter
   2588..3304    +  CDS            EGFP: EGFP is a basic (constitutively fluorescent) green fluorescent protein published in 1996, derived from Aequorea victoria. It is reported to be a rapidly-maturing weak dimer with moderate acid sensitivity.
   3329..7480    +  CDS            gw: GAWKY_DROME - Also known as GW182 From Drosophila melanogaster (Fruit fly).
   7519..7560    +  CDS            V5 tag: epitope tag from simian virus 5
   7660..7794    -  polyA_signal   SV40 poly(A) signal: SV40 polyadenylation signal
   7817..7901    -  CDS            large T antigen (fragment): large T antigen from SV40 (simian virus 40)
   7902..8372    +  CDS            TcR (fragment): tetracycline efflux protein; tet; confers resistance to tetracycline
   8416..9004    -  rep_origin     ori: high-copy-number ColE1/pMB1/pBR322/pUC origin of replication
   9175..10035   -  CDS            AmpR: β-lactamase; bla; confers resistance to ampicillin, carbenicillin, and related antibiotics
  10036..10140   -  promoter       AmpR promoter: bla
