[The description below was written by a language model from this plasmid's Addgene catalogue record and pLannotate feature annotations shown in this document.]
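Description:
pAc5.1B-EGFP-DmGW182-SD6Wmut_O is an insect-cell expression plasmid of about 10.2 kb. The catalogue lists the backbone as unknown, although the name and feature layout point to a pAc5.1-type vector. It is propagated in E. coli through a ColE1/pUC-family origin and selected with ampicillin via the β-lactamase gene and its own promoter. The origin is annotated as a high-copy type, whereas the catalogue entry records the plasmid as low copy. Short fragments annotated as tetracycline resistance and SV40 large T antigen sequence appear to be non-functional backbone remnants. No marker for selection in insect cells is annotated, which fits use by transient transfection.

The expression cassette is driven by the Drosophila melanogaster actin 5C promoter, a strong constitutive promoter commonly used in cultured fly cells such as S2 cells. It directs an EGFP coding sequence followed by the gw (GW182) open reading frame, giving an N-terminally EGFP-tagged GW182 protein. A V5 epitope sequence lies downstream of the insert, but the record does not say whether it is translated in frame or excluded by a stop codon. An SV40 polyadenylation signal region follows the cassette, annotated on the opposite strand.

The insert is a mutant designated SD6Wmut. The record does not define this name or list the substitutions it refers to. It does note two non-silent changes (V704A, N799S) and one silent change relative to the reference transcript. According to the associated publication title, the construct belongs to work on how GW182 interactions with PABP and deadenylases contribute to translational repression and degradation of miRNA targets. The depositor sequence may be theoretical rather than fully verified.
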