Addgene plasmid #147155: pAc5.1B-EGFP-DmGW182-SD6Wmut_O
Purpose: Insect Expression of DmGW182-SD6Wmut
Depositing lab: Elisa Izaurralde. Depositing organization: Max Planck Institute for Developmental Biology. Publication: The interactions of GW182 proteins with PABP and deadenylases are required for both translational repression and degradation of miRNA targets. Huntzinger E, Kuzuoglu-Ozturk D, Braun JE, Eulalio A, Wohlbold L, Izaurralde E. Nucleic Acids Res. 2013 Jan;41(2):978-94. doi: 10.1093/nar/gks1078. Epub 2012 Nov 21. PubMed 23172285.
Backbone
  Vector backbone: Unknown
  Vector type: Insect Expression
Growth in bacteria
  Bacterial resistance: Ampicillin, 100 μg/mL
  Growth temperature: 37°C
  Growth strain: DH5alpha
  Copy number: Low Copy
Gene/Insert
  Gene/Insert name: DmGW182-SD6Wmut
  Species: D. melanogaster (fly)
  Mutation: Two non silent mutations V704A and N799S and one silent mutation G2295A compared to the sequence given by NM_166780.1 varA.
  Entrez Gene: gw (a.k.a. Dmel_CG31992, CG11484, CG31992, CG9905, Dmel\CG31992, GQ182, GW, GW182, Gw, Gw182, anon-EST:Posey205, dGW182, gw182)
  Cloning method: Unknown
Terms and licenses: Academic/Nonprofit Terms; Industry Terms: Not Available to Industry
Depositor comments: Plasmids from this collection were made available to the research community and donated after the lab closed. Please note that the sequence provided by the depositing laboratory may be theoretical/predicted or based on Sanger sequencing results. There may be discrepancies between sequencing results obtained by Addgene and the depositor sequence. If an Addgene verified sequence is not available, please contact before placing your order to request that our lab fully sequence the plasmid.
How to cite: pAc5.1B-EGFP-DmGW182-SD6Wmut_O was a gift from Elisa Izaurralde (Addgene plasmid # 147155 ; http://n2t.net/addgene:147155 ; RRID:Addgene_147155)
